>Addgene plasmid #236825 | pNL [NlucP/ATF4-RE/Hygro] Vector | depositor full sequence | sequence record 470895 | pNL [NlucP/ATF4-RE/Hygro] Vector sequence 4921 bps
GGCCTAACTGGCCGGTACCTGAGCTCGTTTCATCAGTTTCATCAGTTTCATCAGTTTCATCAGTTTCATC
AGTTTCATCACTCGAGGATATCAAGATCTGGCCTCGGCGGCCAAGCTTAGACACTAGAGGGTATATAATG
GAAGCTCGACTTCCAGCTTGGCAATCCGGTACTGTTGGTAAAGCCACCATGGTCTTCACACTCGAAGATT
TCGTTGGGGACTGGCGACAGACAGCCGGCTACAACCTGGACCAAGTCCTTGAACAGGGAGGTGTGTCCAG
TTTGTTTCAGAATCTCGGGGTGTCCGTAACTCCGATCCAAAGGATTGTCCTGAGCGGTGAAAATGGGCTG
AAGATCGACATCCATGTCATCATCCCGTATGAAGGTCTGAGCGGCGACCAAATGGGCCAGATCGAAAAAA
TTTTTAAGGTGGTGTACCCTGTGGATGATCATCACTTTAAGGTGATCCTGCACTATGGCACACTGGTAAT
CGACGGGGTTACGCCGAACATGATCGACTATTTCGGACGGCCGTATGAAGGCATCGCCGTGTTCGACGGC
AAAAAGATCACTGTAACAGGGACCCTGTGGAACGGCAACAAAATTATCGACGAGCGCCTGATCAACCCCG
ACGGCTCCCTGCTGTTCCGAGTAACCATCAACGGAGTGACCGGCTGGCGGCTGTGCGAACGCATTCTGGC
GAATTCTCACGGCTTTCCGCCTGAGGTTGAAGAGCAAGCCGCCGGTACATTGCCTATGTCCTGCGCACAA
GAAAGCGGTATGGACCGGCACCCAGCCGCTTGTGCTTCAGCTCGCATCAACGTCTAAGGCCGCGACTCTA
GAGTCGGGGCGGCCGGCCGCTTCGAGCAGACATGATAAGATACATTGATGAGTTTGGACAAACCACAACT
AGAATGCAGTGAAAAAAATGCTTTATTTGTGAAATTTGTGATGCTATTGCTTTATTTGTAACCATTATAA
GCTGCAATAAACAAGTTAACAACAACAATTGCATTCATTTTATGTTTCAGGTTCAGGGGGAGGTGTGGGA
GGTTTTTTAAAGCAAGTAAAACCTCTACAAATGTGGTAAAATCGATAAGGATCCGTTTGCGTATTGGGCG
CTCTTCCGCTGATCTGCGCAGCACCATGGCCTGAAATAACCTCTGAAAGAGGAACTTGGTTAGCTACCTT
CTGAGGCGGAAAGAACCAGCTGTGGAATGTGTGTCAGTTAGGGTGTGGAAAGTCCCCAGGCTCCCCAGCA
GGCAGAAGTATGCAAAGCATGCATCTCAATTAGTCAGCAACCAGGTGTGGAAAGTCCCCAGGCTCCCCAG
CAGGCAGAAGTATGCAAAGCATGCATCTCAATTAGTCAGCAACCATAGTCCCGCCCCTAACTCCGCCCAT
CCCGCCCCTAACTCCGCCCAGTTCCGCCCATTCTCCGCCCCATGGCTGACTAATTTTTTTTATTTATGCA
GAGGCCGAGGCCGCCTCTGCCTCTGAGCTATTCCAGAAGTAGTGAGGAGGCTTTTTTGGAGGCCTAGGCT
TTTGCAAAAAGCTCGATTCTTCTGACACTAGCGCCACCATGAAGAAGCCCGAACTCACCGCTACCAGCGT
TGAAAAATTTCTCATCGAGAAGTTCGACAGTGTGAGCGACCTGATGCAGTTGTCGGAGGGCGAAGAGAGC
CGAGCCTTCAGCTTCGATGTCGGCGGACGCGGCTATGTACTGCGGGTGAATAGCTGCGCTGATGGCTTCT
ACAAAGACCGCTACGTGTACCGCCACTTCGCCAGCGCTGCACTACCCATCCCCGAAGTGTTGGACATCGG
CGAGTTCAGCGAGAGCCTGACATACTGCATCAGTAGACGCGCCCAAGGCGTTACTCTCCAAGACCTCCCC
GAAACAGAGCTGCCTGCTGTGTTACAGCCTGTCGCCGAAGCTATGGATGCTATTGCCGCCGCCGACCTCA
GTCAAACCAGCGGCTTCGGCCCATTCGGGCCCCAAGGCATCGGCCAGTACACAACCTGGCGGGATTTCAT
TTGCGCCATTGCTGATCCCCATGTCTACCACTGGCAGACCGTGATGGACGACACCGTGTCCGCCAGCGTA
GCTCAAGCCCTGGACGAACTGATGCTGTGGGCCGAAGACTGTCCCGAGGTGCGCCACCTCGTCCATGCCG
ACTTCGGCAGCAACAACGTCCTGACCGACAACGGCCGCATCACCGCCGTAATCGACTGGTCCGAAGCTAT
GTTCGGGGACAGTCAGTACGAGGTGGCCAACATCTTCTTCTGGCGGCCCTGGCTGGCTTGCATGGAGCAG
CAGACTCGCTACTTCGAGCGCCGGCATCCCGAGCTGGCCGGCAGCCCTCGTCTGCGAGCCTACATGCTGC
GCATCGGCCTGGATCAGCTCTACCAGAGCCTCGTGGACGGCAACTTCGACGATGCTGCCTGGGCTCAAGG
CCGCTGCGATGCCATCGTCCGCAGCGGGGCCGGCACCGTCGGTCGCACACAAATCGCTCGCCGGAGCGCA
GCCGTATGGACCGACGGCTGCGTCGAGGTGCTGGCCGACAGCGGCAACCGCCGGCCCAGTACACGACCGC
GCGCTAAGGAGGTAGGTCGAGTTTAAACTCTAGAACCGGTCATGGCCGCAATAAAATATCTTTATTTTCA
TTACATCTGTGTGTTGGTTTTTTGTGTGTTCGAACTAGATGCTGTCGACCGATGCCCTTGAGAGCCTTCA
ACCCAGTCAGCTCCTTCCGGTGGGCGCGGGGCATGACTATCGTCGCCGCACTTATGACTGTCTTCTTTAT
CATGCAACTCGTAGGACAGGTGCCGGCAGCGCTCTTCCGCTTCCTCGCTCACTGACTCGCTGCGCTCGGT
CGTTCGGCTGCGGCGAGCGGTATCAGCTCACTCAAAGGCGGTAATACGGTTATCCACAGAATCAGGGGAT
AACGCAGGAAAGAACATGTGAGCAAAAGGCCAGCAAAAGGCCAGGAACCGTAAAAAGGCCGCGTTGCTGG
CGTTTTTCCATAGGCTCCGCCCCCCTGACGAGCATCACAAAAATCGACGCTCAAGTCAGAGGTGGCGAAA
CCCGACAGGACTATAAAGATACCAGGCGTTTCCCCCTGGAAGCTCCCTCGTGCGCTCTCCTGTTCCGACC
CTGCCGCTTACCGGATACCTGTCCGCCTTTCTCCCTTCGGGAAGCGTGGCGCTTTCTCATAGCTCACGCT
GTAGGTATCTCAGTTCGGTGTAGGTCGTTCGCTCCAAGCTGGGCTGTGTGCACGAACCCCCCGTTCAGCC
CGACCGCTGCGCCTTATCCGGTAACTATCGTCTTGAGTCCAACCCGGTAAGACACGACTTATCGCCACTG
GCAGCAGCCACTGGTAACAGGATTAGCAGAGCGAGGTATGTAGGCGGTGCTACAGAGTTCTTGAAGTGGT
GGCCTAACTACGGCTACACTAGAAGAACAGTATTTGGTATCTGCGCTCTGCTGAAGCCAGTTACCTTCGG
AAAAAGAGTTGGTAGCTCTTGATCCGGCAAACAAACCACCGCTGGTAGCGGTGGTTTTTTTGTTTGCAAG
CAGCAGATTACGCGCAGAAAAAAAGGATCTCAAGAAGATCCTTTGATCTTTTCTACGGGGTCTGACGCTC
AGTGGAACGAAAACTCACGTTAAGGGATTTTGGTCATGAGATTATCAAAAAGGATCTTCACCTAGATCCT
TTTAAATTAAAAATGAAGTTTTAAATCAATCTAAAGTATATATGAGTAAACTTGGTCTGACAGCGGCCGC
AAATGCTAAACCACTGCAGTGGTTACCAGTGCTTGATCAGTGAGGCACCGATCTCAGCGATCTGCCTATT
TCGTTCGTCCATAGTGGCCTGACTCCCCGTCGTGTAGATCACTACGATTCGTGAGGGCTTACCATCAGGC
CCCAGCGCAGCAATGATGCCGCGAGAGCCGCGTTCACCGGCCCCCGATTTGTCAGCAATGAACCAGCCAG
CAGGGAGGGCCGAGCGAAGAAGTGGTCCTGCTACTTTGTCCGCCTCCATCCAGTCTATGAGCTGCTGTCG
TGATGCTAGAGTAAGAAGTTCGCCAGTGAGTAGTTTCCGAAGAGTTGTGGCCATTGCTACTGGCATCGTG
GTATCACGCTCGTCGTTCGGTATGGCTTCGTTCAACTCTGGTTCCCAGCGGTCAAGCCGGGTCACATGAT
CACCCATATTATGAAGAAATGCAGTCAGCTCCTTAGGGCCTCCGATCGTTGTCAGAAGTAAGTTGGCCGC
GGTGTTGTCGCTCATGGTAATGGCAGCACTACACAATTCTCTTACCGTCATGCCATCCGTAAGATGCTTT
TCCGTGACCGGCGAGTACTCAACCAAGTCGTTTTGTGAGTAGTGTATACGGCGACCAAGCTGCTCTTGCC
CGGCGTCTATACGGGACAACACCGCGCCACATAGCAGTACTTTGAAAGTGCTCATCATCGGGAATCGTTC
TTCGGGGCGGAAAGACTCAAGGATCTTGCCGCTATTGAGATCCAGTTCGATATAGCCCACTCTTGCACCC
AGTTGATCTTCAGCATCTTTTACTTTCACCAGCGTTTCGGGGTGTGCAAAAACAGGCAAGCAAAATGCCG
CAAAGAAGGGAATGAGTGCGACACGAAAATGTTGGATGCTCATACTCGTCCTTTTTCAATATTATTGAAG
CATTTATCAGGGTTACTAGTACGTCTCTCAAGGATAAGTAAGTAATATTAAGGTACGGGAGGTATTGGAC
AGGCCGCAATAAAATATCTTTATTTTCATTACATCTGTGTGTTGGTTTTTTGTGTGAATCGATAGTACTA
ACATACGCTCTCCATCAAAACAAAACGAAACAAAACAAACTAGCAAAATAGGCTGTCCCCAGTGCAAGTG
CAGGTGCCAGAACATTTCTCT
Features (pLannotate 1.2.2; 14 found; start..end, strand, type, name):
    125..156     +  promoter       minP: minimal TATA-box promoter with low basal activity
    189..701     +  CDS            Nluc: NanoLuc® luciferase human codon-optimized
    714..824     +  CDS            ODC1 (fragment): DCOR_HUMAN - Experimental evidence at protein level: Swiss-Prot protein existence level 1. Catalyzes the first and rate-limiting step of polyamine biosynthesis that converts ornithine into putrescine, which is the precursor for the polyamines, spermidine and spermine. Polyamines are essential for cell proliferation and are implicated in cellular processes, ranging from DNA replication to apoptosis. From Homo sapiens (Human).
    876..997     -  polyA_signal   SV40 poly(A) signal: SV40 polyadenylation signal
   1023..1154    -  CDS            LT_SV40 (fragment): Experimental evidence at protein level: Swiss-Prot protein existence level 1. Isoform 17kT antigen targets host RBL2 for degradation and promotes cell proliferation. Transactivates host cyclin A promoter through its J domain. From Simian virus 40 (SV40).
   1191..1548    +  promoter       SV40 promoter: SV40 enhancer and early promoter
   1579..2616    +  CDS            HygR: hygromycin B phosphotransferase confers resistance to hygromycin
   2640..2688    +  polyA_signal   poly(A) signal: synthetic polyadenylation signal
   2704..2835    +  CDS            TcR (fragment): tetracycline efflux protein; tet; confers resistance to tetracycline
   3015..3603    -  rep_origin     ori: high-copy-number ColE1/pMB1/pBR322/pUC origin of replication
   3803..4663    -  CDS            AmpR: β-lactamase confers resistance to ampicillin, carbenicillin, and related antibiotics
   4664..4705    -  promoter       AmpR promoter (fragment): bla
   4768..4816    +  polyA_signal   poly(A) signal: synthetic polyadenylation signal
   4830..4921    +  misc_feature   pause site: RNA polymerase II transcriptional pause signal from the human α2 globin gene
