[The description below was written by a language model from this plasmid's Addgene catalogue record and pLannotate feature annotations shown in this document.]
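Description:
pNL [NlucP/ATF4-RE/Hygro] Vector is a 4,921 bp mammalian luciferase reporter plasmid, listed as derived from the pNL1.1.CMV[Nluc/CMV] backbone and designed to report on transcriptional activity driven through an ATF4 response element. It is propagated in E. coli as a high-copy plasmid using a ColE1/pUC-type origin and an ampicillin resistance (β-lactamase) gene. For mammalian cells it carries a hygromycin B phosphotransferase cassette driven by the SV40 enhancer/early promoter and ended by a synthetic poly(A) signal, which allows selection of stably transfected cells.

The reporter unit consists of a minimal TATA-box promoter (minP) with low basal activity, followed by human codon-optimized NanoLuc luciferase fused at its C-terminus to a fragment of human ornithine decarboxylase. This fragment presumably corresponds to the PEST degradation sequence that gives the destabilized "NlucP" form, whose shorter protein half-life lets the signal follow changes in transcription more closely. An SV40 poly(A) signal lies downstream of the reporter. Although the catalogue lists ATF4 as the insert, the name and purpose indicate that the construct carries ATF4 binding sites rather than the ATF4 coding sequence. The response element itself is not annotated in the feature table, but it presumably lies in the unannotated stretch just upstream of minP. A synthetic poly(A) signal and an RNA polymerase II pause site from the human α2-globin gene sit upstream of that region, where they reduce background from read-through transcription originating in the backbone. The short SV40 large T and tetracycline resistance fragments appear to be non-functional sequence remnants.

The plasmid is used in transient or stable luciferase assays to monitor ATF4-dependent transcription, which is typically associated with the integrated stress response.
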