Addgene plasmid #236825: pNL [NlucP/ATF4-RE/Hygro] Vector
Purpose: Express ATF4 response element in luciferase reporter assay
Depositing lab: Promega Corporation.
Backbone
  Vector backbone: pNL1.1.CMV[Nluc/CMV] Vector
  Vector type: Luciferase
  Selectable markers: Hygromycin
Growth in bacteria
  Bacterial resistance: Ampicillin, 100 μg/mL
  Growth temperature: 37°C
  Growth strain: DH5alpha
  Copy number: High Copy
Gene/Insert
  Gene/Insert name: ATF4
  Species: H. sapiens (human)
  Mutation: None
  Entrez Gene: ATF4 (a.k.a. CREB-2, CREB2, TAXREB67, TXREB)
  Promoter: minP
  Tag / fusion protein: NanoLuc (R) (N terminal on backbone)
  Cloning method: Other
Terms and licenses: Academic/Nonprofit Terms; Industry Terms
How to cite: pNL [NlucP/ATF4-RE/Hygro] Vector was a gift from Promega Corporation (Addgene plasmid # 236825)
